>Addgene plasmid #15492 | rGSKmyc-pXT7 | addgene partial sequence | sequence record 21975 | T7 5'-TAATACGACTCACTATAGGG-3'
AACGCTCAACTTTGGCAGATCGGTACCGAATTCCTCGACATGGAACAGAAACTCATCTCTGAAGAGGATC
TGTCTAGAGGATCCCCGGGCTGCAGGAATTCGATTGAATCGAGAAGAGCCATCATGTCGGGGCGACCGAG
AACCACCTCCTTTGCGGAGAGCTGCAAGCCAGTGCAGCAGCCTTCAGCTTTTGGTAGCATGAAAGTTAGC
AGAGATAAAGATGGCAGCAAGGTAACCACAGTGGTGGCAACTCCTGGACAGGGTCCTGACAGGCCACAGG
AAGTCAGTTACACAGACACTAAAGTCATTGGAAATGGGTCATTTGGTGTGGTATATCAAGCCAAACTTTG
TGACTCAGGAGAACTGGTGGCCATCAAGAAAGTTCTTCAGGACAAGCGATTTAAGAACCGAGAGCTCCAG
ATCATGAGAAAGCTAGATCACTGTAACATAGTCCGATTGCGGTATTTCTTCTACTCGAGTGGCGAGAAGA
AAGATGAGGTCTACCTTAACCTGGTGCTGGACTATGTTCCGGAAACAGTGTACAGAGTCGCCAGACACTA
TAGTCGAGCCAAGCAGACACTCCCTGTGATCTATGTCAAGTTGTATATGTACCAGCTGTTCAGAAGTCTA
GCCTATATCCATTCCTTTGGGATCTGCCATCGAGACATTAAACCACAGAACCTCTTGCTGGATCCTGATA
CAGCTGTATTAAAACTCTGCGACTTTGGAAGTGC
