[The description below was written by a language model from this plasmid's Addgene catalogue record.]
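Description:
rGSKmyc-pXT7 is a Xenopus RNA expression plasmid built on the pXT7-myc backbone (about 3.3 kb without insert). It is a template for making synthetic mRNA rather than a vector for direct expression in cells. It is maintained in E. coli as a high-copy plasmid under ampicillin selection. The record does not state the origin of replication or give a feature table, so the exact arrangement of elements cannot be confirmed. The listed sequencing primers indicate a T7 promoter site upstream of the insert and an SP6 site downstream. The note that reading from the SP6 side is hampered by a 3′ UTR indicates that an untranslated region follows the coding sequence. UTR flanks of this kind are commonly used in such vectors to stabilise injected transcripts, although the record does not identify this one.

The insert is rat (R. norvegicus) glycogen synthase kinase 3 beta (Gsk3b), about 1.3 kb, carrying an N-terminal myc epitope tag that allows the protein to be detected with anti-myc antibodies. According to the depositor's notes, a roughly 1.4 kb PCR-derived GSK3β fragment was first placed in the pJ3m vector. It was then moved as a SalI–BglII fragment into the XhoI and BglII sites of pXT7. The 3′ end of the polylinker was later modified, replacing SacI, EcoRI, ClaI and KpnI sites with XhoI and HindIII.

The associated publication examines GSK-3β as a negative regulator of dorsoventral axis formation in Xenopus embryos. The construct therefore fits the production of tagged GSK-3β mRNA for embryo expression studies of axis specification.
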