Addgene plasmid #15492: rGSKmyc-pXT7
Depositing lab: Sergei Sokol. Depositing organization: Beth Israel Deaconess Medical Center. Publication: Role of glycogen synthase kinase 3 beta as a negative regulator of dorsoventral axis formation in Xenopus embryos. Dominguez I, Itoh K, Sokol SY. Proc Natl Acad Sci U S A. 1995 Aug 29. 92(18):8498-502. 10.1073/pnas.92.18.8498 PubMed 7667318.
Backbone
  Vector backbone: pXT7-myc
  Backbone size w/o insert (bp): 3300
  Vector type: Xenopus RNA expression
Growth in bacteria
  Bacterial resistance: Ampicillin, 100 μg/mL
  Growth temperature: 37°C
  Growth strain: DH5alpha
  Copy number: High Copy
Gene/Insert
  Gene/Insert name: GSK-3 beta
  Species: R. norvegicus (rat)
  Insert size (bp): 1300
  Entrez Gene: Gsk3b
  Tag / fusion protein: myc (N terminal on backbone)
  Cloning method: Restriction Enzyme; 5′ cloning site XhoI (not destroyed); 3′ cloning site BglII (not destroyed)
  Sequencing primers: 5′ T7; 3′ SP6 (difficult due to 3' UTR)
Terms and licenses: Academic/Nonprofit Terms; Industry Terms: Not Available to Industry
Depositor comments: See author's map for details. 1.4 kb SmaI-HincII rat GSK3beta PCR fragment was cloned from BSSK into SmaI site of pJ3m vector. SalI-BglII digested insert was recloned into XhoI and BglII sites of pXT7; later 3' end was modified to replace SacI, EcoRI, ClaI, and KpnI with XhoI and HindIII.
How to cite: rGSKmyc-pXT7 was a gift from Sergei Sokol (Addgene plasmid # 15492 ; http://n2t.net/addgene:15492 ; RRID:Addgene_15492)
